Addgene plasmid #34320: KHBD00167
Depositing lab: Bart Deplancke. Depositing organization: Swiss Federal Institute of Technology (EPFL). Publication: Automated protein-DNA interaction screening of Drosophila regulatory elements. Korneel Hens, Jean-Daniel Feuz, Alina Isakova, Antonina Lagovitina, Andreas Massouras, Julien Bryois, Patrick Callaerts, Susan E. Celniker, Bart Deplancke. Nat Methods. 2011 Oct 30;8(12):1065-70. 10.1038/nmeth.1763 PubMed 22037703.
Backbone
  Vector backbone: pDONR221
  Backbone manufacturer: Invitrogen
  Backbone size w/o insert (bp): 2536
  Vector type: Gateway Donor Vector
Growth in bacteria
  Bacterial resistance: Kanamycin, 50 μg/mL
  Growth temperature: 37°C
  Growth strain: DH5alpha
  Copy number: High Copy
Gene/Insert
  Gene/Insert name: CG12399 (alt names: FBgn0011648; Mad; Mothers against dpp)
  Species: D. melanogaster (fly)
  Insert size (bp): 1365
  Entrez Gene: Mad (a.k.a. Dmel_CG12399, 2/23, CG12399, Dmel\CG12399, E(zen)2, En(vvl), MAD, Mat, P-Mad, P-mad, PMad, Smad, Smad1, apg, c28, dMAD, dMad, l(2)K00237, l(2)k00237, mad, p-MAD, p-Mad, pMAD, pMad, pSmad)
  Cloning method: Gateway Cloning
  Sequencing primers: 5′ M13F; 3′ M13R
Terms and licenses: Academic/Nonprofit Terms; Industry Terms: Not Available to Industry
Depositor comments: Please note that the ORFs in this collection were cloned open-ended (without a stop codon).
How to cite: KHBD00167 was a gift from Bart Deplancke (Addgene plasmid # 34320 ; http://n2t.net/addgene:34320 ; RRID:Addgene_34320)
