[The description below was written by a language model from this plasmid's Addgene catalogue record.]
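Description:
KHBD00167 is a Gateway entry-type clone built in the pDONR221 donor vector backbone (Invitrogen; about 2.5 kb without insert), carrying the open reading frame of the Drosophila melanogaster gene Mad (Mothers against dpp; CG12399, FBgn0011648). The plasmid is maintained in E. coli at high copy number and is selected with kanamycin. The insert is roughly 1.4 kb and was introduced by Gateway recombination, so in the finished clone the ORF would be expected to sit between attL-type recombination sites, although no feature table is provided to confirm the exact site arrangement. M13 forward and reverse primer sites in the backbone flank the insert and are used for sequence verification. As a donor/entry vector, it has no promoter intended to drive expression of the insert, and the record does not list any tags or reporters.

Mad is the fly receptor-regulated Smad, a DNA-binding transcription factor that transduces Dpp/BMP signalling. The depositor notes that ORFs in this collection were cloned open-ended, that is, without a stop codon, which allows in-frame C-terminal fusions once the ORF is moved by LR recombination into a compatible destination vector. The clone belongs to a collection of Drosophila ORFs associated with work on automated screening of protein–DNA interactions at fly regulatory elements. Its practical role is therefore as a shuttle source of the Mad coding sequence for transfer into expression or screening vectors, rather than as an expression construct in its own right.
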