>Addgene plasmid #34320 | KHBD00167 | depositor partial sequence | sequence record 40887 | KHBD00167 sequence 1365 bps
ATGGACACCGACGATGTGGAATCGAACACAAGCAGCGCGATGTCCACACTGGGCTCGCTATTCTCCTTCA
CATCGCCGGCGGTGAAGAAGCTGCTGGGCTGGAAACAGGGTGACGAAGAGGAGAAGTGGGCGGAGAAGGC
CGTCGACAGTCTGGTGAAGAAGTTGAAGAAGCGCAAGGGCGCCATCGAGGAGCTGGAGCGTGCGCTCTCC
TGTCCCGGTCAGCCCTCGAAGTGTGTCACCATTCCACGCTCGCTGGACGGACGATTACAGGTCTCCCATC
GCAAGGGTCTGCCGCATGTGATCTACTGCCGCGTGTGGCGCTGGCCAGATCTGCAGTCGCACCACGAACT
GAAGCCACTCGAGCTGTGCCAGTATCCGTTCAGCGCCAAGCAGAAGGAGGTGTGCATCAATCCGTATCAC
TATAAGCGCGTGGAGAGTCCGGTGCTCCCGCCAGTACTCGTTCCTCGCCACTCGGAATTCGCGCCCGGTC
ACTCGATGCTGCAGTTCAACCATGTGGCCGAGCCCAGTATGCCGCACAATGTGAGCTACTCGAACAGTGG
ATTCAACTCGCACAGCTTGAGCACCAGCAACACATCGGTGGGCAGTCCGAGTTCCGTCAACTCCAATCCC
AATTCGCCGTACGACAGCTTGGCGGGAACACCGCCACCCGCCTACAGTCCCTCGGAGGATGGCAACTCCA
ACAATCCGAACGACGGTGGCCAGCTGCTGGATGCTCAGATGGGCGATGTTGCCCAGGTTAGCTATTCGGA
GCCCGCCTTCTGGGCGTCGATAGCCTACTACGAGCTAAATTGCCGCGTGGGCGAGGTGTTCCACTGCAAC
AACAACTCCGTGATCGTTGACGGTTTCACGAATCCTTCCAACAACTCGGACCGCTGCTGTCTCGGCCAGC
TGAGCAACGTGAACAGGAATAGCACCATCGAGAACACACGCCGTCATATAGGCAAGGGTGTTCATTTATA
CTATGTGACCGGCGAGGTCTACGCCGAATGCCTATCCGACTCCGCCATTTTCGTGCAGTCGCGCAACTGC
AACTACCACCACGGATTCCATCCGAGCACCGTGTGCAAAATACCGCCGGGCTGCTCGCTGAAGATCTTCA
ACAATCAGGAATTTGCTCAGCTGCTGTCGCAGTCGGTGAACAATGGGTTCGAGGCCGTCTACGAGCTGAC
AAAGATGTGCACGATCCGGATGTCGTTCGTGAAGGGCTGGGGTGCGGAGTATCATCGCCAGGATGTGACC
TCGACGCCCTGTTGGATTGAAATCCATCTGCACGGGCCGCTCCAGTGGCTGGACAAGGTGCTCACCCAAA
TGGGCTCTCCGCATAATGCAATTAGTTCGGTATCC
