>Addgene plasmid #34320 | KHBD00167 | addgene partial sequence | sequence record 41995 | M13-Rev 5'-CAGGAAACAGCTATGACC-3'
ATTTTATTTTGACTGATAGTGACCTGTTCGTTGCAACAAATTGATAAGCAATGCTTTCTTATAATGCCAA
CTTTGTACAAGAAAGTTGGCAAGGATACCGAACTAATTGCATTATGCGGAGAGCCCATTTGGGTGAGCAC
CTTGTCCAGCCACTGGAGCGGCCCGTGCAGATGGATTTCAATCCAACAGGGCGTCGAGGTCACATCCTGG
CGATGATACTCCGCACCCCAGCCCTTCACGAACGACATCCGGATCGTGCACATCTTTGTCAGCTCGTAGA
CGGCCTCGAACCCATTGTTCACCGACTGCGACAGCAGCTGAGCAAATTCCTGATTGTTGAAGATCTTCAG
CGAGCAGCCCGGCGGTATTTTGCACACGGTGCTCGGATGGAATCCGTGGTGGTAGTTGCAGTTGCGCGAC
TGCACGAAAATGGCGGAGTCGGATAGGCATTCGGCGTAGACCTCGCCGGTCACATAGTATAAATGAACAC
CCTTGCCTATATGACGGCGTGTGTTCTCGATGGTGCTATTCCTGTTCACGTTGCTCAGCTGGCCGAGACA
GCAGCGGTCCGAGTTGTTGGAAGGATTCGTGAAACCGTCAACGATCACGGAGTTGTTGTTGCAGTGGAAC
ACCTCGCCCACGCGGCAATTTAGCTCGTAGTAGGCTATCGACGCCCAGAAGGCGGGCTCCGAATAGCTAA
CCTGGGCAACAT
